>Addgene plasmid #31661 | pECE-M2-CDC27 wt | addgene partial sequence | sequence record 45627 | SV40pro-F
AGAGGCTTTTTTGGAGGAGATCTAAGCTTGGTACCGAGCTCGGATCCTCAGGATGGACTACAAGGACGAT
GACGATAAACCCGGGAATTCGACGGTGCTGCAGGAACCCGTCCAGGCTGCTATATGGCAAGCACTAAACC
ACTATGCTTACCGAGATGCGGTTTTCCTCGCAGAACGCCTTTATGCAGAAGTACACTCAGAAGAAGCCTT
GTTTTTACTGGCAACCTGTTATTACCGCTCAGGAAAGGCATATAAAGCATATAGACTCTTGAAAGGACAC
AGTTGTACTACACCGCAATGCAAATACCTGCTTGCAAAATGTTGTGTTGATCTCAGCAAGCTTGCAGAAG
GGGAACAAATCTTATCTGGTGGAGTGTTTAATAAGCAGAAAAGCCATGATGATATTGTTACTGAGTTTGG
TGATTCAGCTTGCTTTACTCTTTCATTGTTGGGACATGTATATTGCAAGACAGATCGGCTTGCCAAAGGA
TCAGAATGTTACCAAAAGAGCCTTAGTTTAAATCCTTTCCTCTGGTCTCCCTTTGAATCATTATGTGAAA
TAGGTGAAAAGCCAGATCCTGACCAAACATTTAAATTCACATCTTTACAGAACTTTAGCAACTGTCTGCC
CAACTCTTGCACAACACAAGTACCTAATCATAGTTTATCTCACAGACAGCCTGAGACAGTTCTTACGGAA
ACACCCCAGGACACAATTGAATTAAACAGATTGAATTTAGAATCTTCCAATTCAAAGTACTCCTTGAATA
CAGATTCCTCAGTGTCTTATATTGATTCAGCTGT
