[The description below was written by a language model from this plasmid's Addgene catalogue record.]
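Description:
pECE-M2-CDC27 wt is a mammalian expression plasmid built on the pECE backbone (about 2.9 kb without insert) that carries the wild-type human CDC27 open reading frame, an insert of roughly 2.5 kb. CDC27, also known as APC3 or ANAPC3, is a core subunit of the anaphase-promoting complex/cyclosome, the E3 ubiquitin ligase that drives progression through mitosis. The coding sequence was placed between EcoRI and XbaI sites, both of which remain intact, in frame with an M2 tag supplied by the backbone at the N terminus. M2 commonly denotes the FLAG epitope recognised by the anti-FLAG M2 antibody, so the expressed protein can be detected or immunoprecipitated without a CDC27-specific antibody. Part of the plasmid was derived from a clone in a human ORFeome collection.

The record does not list the promoter or polyadenylation signal explicitly, but the recommended sequencing primers anneal in an SV40 promoter and an SV40 poly(A) region, which suggests that the insert is flanked by SV40 regulatory elements. In bacteria the plasmid is maintained at high copy number under ampicillin selection. No mammalian selection marker is recorded, and no feature table is provided, so the origin of replication and other backbone details cannot be confirmed.

The construct comes from a chemical genetic screen for AMPKα2 substrates that identified a network of proteins involved in mitosis. The "wt" designation suggests it serves as the unmutated reference form, suited to transient expression of tagged CDC27 in mammalian cells for studies of phosphorylation and mitotic function.
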