Addgene plasmid #31661: pECE-M2-CDC27 wt
Depositing lab: Anne Brunet. Depositing organization: Stanford University. Publication: Chemical Genetic Screen for AMPKalpha2 Substrates Uncovers a Network of Proteins Involved in Mitosis. Banko MR, Allen JJ, Schaffer BE, Wilker EW, Tsou P, White JL, Villen J, Wang B, Kim SR, Sakamoto K, Gygi SP, Cantley LC, Yaffe MB, Shokat KM, Brunet A. Mol Cell. 2011 Dec 23;44(6):878-92. Epub 2011 Dec 1. 10.1016/j.molcel.2011.11.005 PubMed 22137581.
Backbone
  Vector backbone: pECE, Addgene plasmid 26453
  Backbone size w/o insert (bp): 2900
  Vector type: Mammalian Expression
Growth in bacteria
  Bacterial resistance: Ampicillin, 100 μg/mL
  Growth temperature: 37°C
  Growth strain: DH5alpha
  Copy number: High Copy
Gene/Insert
  Gene/Insert name: cell division cycle 27 homolog (alt name: M2-CDC27)
  Species: H. sapiens (human)
  Insert size (bp): 2500
  Entrez Gene: CDC27 (a.k.a. ANAPC3, APC3, CDC27Hs, D0S1430E, D17S978E, H-NUC, HNUC, NUC2)
  Tag / fusion protein: M2 (N terminal on backbone)
  Cloning method: Restriction Enzyme; 5′ cloning site EcoRI (not destroyed); 3′ cloning site XbaI (not destroyed)
  Sequencing primers: 5′ SV40pro-F; 3′ SV40pA-R
Resource information
  A portion of this plasmid was derived from a plasmid made by: Open Biosystems Human Orfeome Collection
Terms and licenses: Academic/Nonprofit Terms; Industry Terms: Not Available to Industry
How to cite: pECE-M2-CDC27 wt was a gift from Anne Brunet (Addgene plasmid # 31661 ; http://n2t.net/addgene:31661 ; RRID:Addgene_31661)
